>Addgene plasmid #119772 | p35S-PBE | addgene full sequence | sequence record 257642 | Addgene NGS Result
CGGGCTTGTCTCCCTTCCCTTCCCGGTATCGGTTCATGGATTCGGTTAGATGGGAAACCGCCATCAGTAC
CAGGTCGTAATCCCACACACTGGCCATGCCGGCCGGCCCTGCGGAAACCTCTACGTGCCCGTCTGGAAGC
TCGTAGCGGATCACCTCGCCAGCTCGTCGGTCACGCTTCGACAGACGGAAAACGGCCACGTCCATGATGC
TGCGACTATCGCGGGTGCCCACGTCATAGAGCATCGGAACGAAAAAATCTGGTTGCTCGTCGCCCTTGGG
CGGCTTCCTAATCGACGGCGCACCGGCTGCCGGCGGTTGCCGGGATTCTTTGCGGATTCGATCAGCGGCC
GCTTGCCACGATTCACCGGGGCGTGCTTCTGCCTCGATGCGTTGCCGCTGGGCGGCCTGCGCGGCCTTCA
ACTTCTCCACCAGGTCATCACCCAGCGCCGCGCCGATTTGTACCGGGCCGGATGGTTTGCGACCGCTCAC
GCCGATTCCTCGGGCTTGGGGGTTCCAGTGCCATTGCAGGGCCGGCAGGCAACCCAGCCGCTTACGCCTG
GCCAACCGCCCGTTCCTCCACACATGGGGCATTCCACGGCGTCGGTGCCTGGTTGTTCTTGATTTTCCAT
GCCGCCTCCTTTAGCCGCTAAAATTCATCTACTCATTTATTCATTTGCTCATTTACTCTGGTAGCTGCGC
GATGTATTCAGATAGCAGCTCGGTAATGGTCTTGCCTTGGCGTACCGCGTACATCTTCAGCTTGGTGTGA
TCCTCCGCCGGCAACTGAAAGTTGACCCGCTTCATGGCTGGCGTGTCTGCCAGGCTGGCCAACGTTGCAG
CCTTGCTGCTGCGTGCGCTCGGACGGCCGGCACTTAGCGTGTTTGTGCTTTTGCTCATTTTCTCTTTACC
TCATTAACTCAAATGAGTTTTGATTTAATTTCAGCGGCCAGCGCCTGGACCTCGCGGGCAGCGTCGCCCT
CGGGTTCTGATTCAAGAACGGTTGTGCCGGCGGCGGCAGTGCCTGGGTAGCTCACGCGCTGCGTGATACG
GGACTCAAGAATGGGCAGCTCGTACCCGGCCAGCGCCTCGGCAACCTCACCGCCGATGCGCGTGCCTTTG
ATCGCCCGCGACACGACAAAGGCCGCTTGTAGCCTTCCATCCGTGACCTCAATGCGCTGCTTAACCAGCT
CCACCAGGTCGGCGGTGGCCCATATGTCGTAAGGGCTTGGCTGCACCGGAATCAGCACGAAGTCGGCTGC
CTTGATCGCGGACACAGCCAAGTCCGCCGCCTGGGGCGCTCCGTCGATCACTACGAAGTCGCGCCGGCCG
ATGGCCTTCACGTCGCGGTCAATCGTCGGGCGGTCGATGCCGACAACGGTTAGCGGTTGATCTTCCCGCA
CGGCCGCCCAATCGCGGGCACTGCCCTGGGGATCGGAATCGACTAACAGAACATCGGCCCCGGCGAGTTG
CAGGGCGCGGGCTAGATGGGTTGCGATGGTCGTCTTGCCTGACCCGCCTTTCTGGTTAAGTACAGCGATA
ACCTTCATGCGTTCCCCTTGCGTATTTGTTTATTTACTCATCGCATCATATACGCAGCGACCGCATGACG
CAAGCTGTTTTACTCAAATACACATCACCTTTTTAGACGGCGGCGCTCGGTTTCTTCAGCGGCCAAGCTG
GCCGGCCAGGCCGCCAGCTTGGCATCAGACAAACCGGCCAGGATTTCATGCAGCCGCACGGTTGAGACGT
GCGCGGGCGGCTCGAACACGTACCCGGCCGCGATCATCTCCGCCTCGATCTCTTCGGTAATGAAAAACGG
TTCGTCCTGGCCGTCCTGGTGCGGTTTCATGCTTGTTCCTCTTGGCGTTCATTCTCGGCGGCCGCCAGGG
CGTCGGCCTCGGTCAATGCGTCCTCACGGAAGGCACCGCGCCGCCTGGCCTCGGTGGGCGTCACTTCCTC
GCTGCGCTCAAGTGCGCGGTACAGGGTCGAGCGATGCACGCCAAGCAGTGCAGCCGCCTCTTTCACGGTG
CGGCCTTCCTGGTCGATCAGCTCGCGGGCGTGCGCGATCTGTGCCGGGGTGAGGGTAGGGCGGGGGCCAA
ACTTCACGCCTCGGGCCTTGGCGGCCTCGCGCCCGCTCCGGGTGCGGTCGATGATTAGGGAACGCTCGAA
CTCGGCAATGCCGGCGAACACGGTCAACACCATGCGGCCGGCCGGCGTGGTGGTGTCGGCCCACGGCTCT
GCCAGGCTACGCAGGCCCGCGCCGGCCTCCTGGATGCGCTCGGCAATGTCCAGTAGGTCGCGGGTGCTGC
GGGCCAGGCGGTCTAGCCTGGTCACTGTCACAACGTCGCCAGGGCGTAGGTGGTCAAGCATCCTGGCCAG
CTCCGGGCGGTCGCGCCTGGTGCCGGTGATCTTCTCGGAAAACAGCTTGGTGCAGCCGGCCGCGTGCAGT
TCGGCCCGTTGGTTGGTCAAGTCCTGGTCGTCGGTGCTGACGCGGGCATAGCCCAGCAGGCCAGCGGCGG
CGCTCTTGTTCATGGCGTAATGTCTCCGGTTCTAGTCGCAAGTATTCTACTTTATGCGACTAAAACACGC
GACAAGAAAACGCCAGGAAAAGGGCAGGGCGGCAGCCTGTCGCGTAACTTAGGACTTGTGCGACATGTCG
TTTTCAGAAGACGGCTGCACTGAACGTCAGAAGCCGACTGCACTATAGCAGCGGAGGGGTTGGATCAAAG
TACTTTGATCCCGAGGGGAACCCTGTGGTTGGCATGCACATACAAATGGACGAACGGATAAACCTTTTCA
CGCCCTTTTAAATATCCGATTATTCTAATAAACGCTCTTTTCTCTTAGGTTTACCCGCCAATATATCCTG
TCAAACACTGATAGTTTAAACTGAAGGCGGGAAACGACAATCTGATCCAAGCTCAAGCTGCTCTAGCATT
CGCCATTCAGGCTGCGCAACTGTTGGGAAGGGCGATCGGTGCGGGCCTCTTCGCTATTACGCCAGCTGGC
GAAAGGGGGATGTGCTGCAAGGCGATTAAGTTGGGTAACGCCAGGGTTTTCCCAGTCACGACGTTGTAAA
ACGACGGCCAGTGCCAAGCTTCGACTTGCCTTCCGCACAATACATCATTTCTTCTTAGCTTTTTTTCTTC
TTCTTCGTTCATACAGTTTTTTTTTGTTTATCAGCTTACATTTTCTTGAACCGTAGCTTTCGTTTTCTTC
TTTTTAACTTTCCATTCGGAGTTTTTGTATCTTGTTTCATAGTTTGTCCCAGGATTAGAATGATTAGGCA
TCGAACCTTCAAGAATTTGATTGAATAAAACATCTTCATTCTTAAGATATGAAGATAATCTTCAAAAGGC
CCCTGGGAATCTGAAAGAAGAGAAGCAGGCCCATTTATATGGGAAAGAACAATAGTATTTCTTATATAGG
CCCATTTAAGTTGAAAACAATCTTCAAAAGTCCCACATCGCTTAGATAAGAAAACGAAGCTGAGTTTATA
TACAGCTAGAGTCGAAGTAGTGATTGGGAGACCAACCCAGTGGACATAAGCCTGTTCGGTTCGTAAGCTG
TAATGCAAGTAGCGTATGCGCTCACGCAACTGGTCCAGAACCTTGACCGAACGCAGCGGTGGTAACGGCG
CAGTGGCGGTTTTCATGGCTTGTTATGACTGTTTTTTTGGGGTACAGTCTATGCCTCGGGCATCCAAGCA
GCAAGCGCGTTACGCCGTGGGTCGATGTTTGATGTTATGGAGCAGCAACGATGTTACGCAGCAGGGCAGT
CGCCCTAAAACAAAGTTAAACATCATGGGGGAAGCGGTGATCGCCGAAGTATCGACTCAACTATCAGAGG
TAGTTGGCGTCATCGAGCGCCATCTCGAACCGACGTTGCTGGCCGTACATTTGTACGGCTCCGCAGTGGA
TGGCGGCCTGAAGCCACACAGTGATATTGATTTGCTGGTTACGGTGACCGTAAGGCTTGATGAAACAACG
CGGCGAGCTTTGATCAACGACCTTTTGGAAACTTCGGCTTCCCCTGGAGAGAGCGAGATTCTCCGCGCTG
TAGAAGTCACCATTGTTGTGCACGACGACATCATTCCGTGGCGTTATCCAGCTAAGCGCGAACTGCAATT
TGGAGAATGGCAGCGCAATGACATTCTTGCAGGTATCTTCGAGCCAGCCACGATCGACATTGATCTGGCT
ATCTTGCTGACAAAAGCAAGAGAACATAGCGTTGCCTTGGTAGGTCCAGCGGCGGAGGAACTCTTTGATC
CGGTTCCTGAACAGGATCTATTTGAGGCGCTAAATGAAACCTTAACGCTATGGAACTCGCCGCCCGACTG
GGCTGGCGATGAGCGAAATGTAGTGCTTACGTTGTCCCGCATTTGGTACAGCGCAGTAACCGGCAAAATC
GCGCCGAAGGATGTCGCTGCCGACTGGGCAATGGAGCGCCTGCCGGCCCAGTATCAGCCCGTCATACTTG
AAGCTAGACAGGCTTATCTTGGACAAGAAGAAGATCGCTTGGCCTCGCGCGCAGATCAGTTGGAAGAATT
TGTCCACTACGTGAAAGGCGAGATCACCAAGGTAGTCGGCAAATAATGTCTAGCTAGAAATTCGTTCAAG
CCGACGCCGCTTCGCGGCGCGGCTTAACTCAAGCGTTAGATGCACTAAGCACATAATTGCTCACAGCCAA
ACTATCAGGTCAAGTCTGCTTTTATTATTTTTAAGCGTGCATAATAAGCCGGTCTCGGTTTTAGAGCTAG
AAATAGCAAGTTAAAATAAGGCTAGTCCGTTATCAACTTGAAAAAGTGGCACCGAGTCGGTGCTTTTTTT
TGCAAAATTTTCCAGATCGATTTCTTCTTCCTCTGTTCTTCGGCGTTCAATTTCTGGGGTTTTCTCTTCG
TTTTCTGTAACTGAAACCTAAAATTTGACCTAAAAAAAATCTCAAATAATATGATTCAGTGGTTTTGTAC
TTTTCAGTTAGTTGAGTTTTGCAGTTCCGATGAGATAAACCAATAAGCTTGCATGCCTGCAGGTCAACAT
GGTGGAGCACGACACACTTGTCTACTCCAAAAATATCAAAGATACAGTCTCAGAAGACCAAAGGGCAATT
GAGACTTTTCAACAAAGGGTAATATCCGGAAACCTCCTCGGATTCCATTGCCCAGCTATCTGTCACTTTA
TTGTGAAGATAGTGGAAAAGGAAGGTGGCTCCTACAAATGCCATCATTGCGATAAAGGAAAGGCCATCGT
TGAAGATGCCTCTGCCGACAGTGGTCCCAAAGATGGACCCCCACCCACGAGGAGCATCGTGGAAAAAGAA
GACGTTCCAACCACGTCTTCAAAGCAAGTGGATTGATGTGATAACATGGTGGAGCACGACACACTTGTCT
ACTCCAAAAATATCAAAGATACAGTCTCAGAAGACCAAAGGGCAATTGAGACTTTTCAACAAAGGGTAAT
ATCCGGAAACCTCCTCGGATTCCATTGCCCAGCTATCTGTCACTTTATTGTGAAGATAGTGGAAAAGGAA
GGTGGCTCCTACAAATGCCATCATTGCGATAAAGGAAAGGCCATCGTTGAAGATGCCTCTGCCGACAGTG
GTCCCAAAGATGGACCCCCACCCACGAGGAGCATCGTGGAAAAAGAAGACGTTCCAACCACGTCTTCAAA
GCAAGTGGATTGATGTGATATCTCCACTGACGTAAGGGATGACGCACAATCCCACTATCCTTCGCAAGAC
CCTTCCTCTATATAAGGAAGTTCATTTCATTTGGAGAGGACCTCGACCTCAACACAACATATACAAAACA
AACGAATCTCAAGCAATCAAGCATTCTACTTCTATTGCAGCAATTTAAATCATTTCTTTTAAAGCAAAAG
CAATTTTCTGAAAATTTTCACCATTTACGAACGATACTCGAGTAATATGCCAAAGAAGAAGAGGAAGGTT
TCATCGGAGACCGGCCCTGTTGCTGTTGACCCCACCCTGCGGCGGAGAATCGAGCCACACGAGTTCGAGG
TGTTCTTCGACCCAAGGGAGCTCCGCAAGGAGACGTGCCTCCTGTACGAGATCAACTGGGGCGGCAGGCA
CTCCATCTGGAGGCACACCAGCCAAAACACCAACAAGCACGTGGAGGTCAACTTCATCGAGAAGTTCACC
ACCGAGAGGTACTTCTGCCCAAACACCCGCTGCTCCATCACCTGGTTCCTGTCCTGGAGCCCATGCGGCG
AGTGCTCCAGGGCCATCACCGAGTTCCTCAGCCGCTACCCACACGTCACCCTGTTCATCTACATCGCCAG
GCTCTACCACCACGCCGACCCAAGGAACAGGCAGGGCCTCCGCGACCTGATCTCCAGCGGCGTGACCATC
CAAATCATGACCGAGCAGGAGTCCGGCTACTGCTGGAGGAACTTCGTCAACTACTCCCCAAGCAACGAGG
CCCACTGGCCAAGGTACCCACACCTCTGGGTGCGCCTCTACGTGCTCGAGCTGTACTGCATCATCCTCGG
CCTGCCACCATGCCTCAACATCCTGAGGCGCAAGCAACCACAGCTGACCTTCTTCACCATCGCCCTCCAA
AGCTGCCACTACCAGAGGCTCCCACCACACATCCTGTGGGCTACCGGCCTCAAGTCCGGCAGCGAGACGC
CAGGCACCTCCGAGAGCGCTACGCCTGAACTTAAGGACAAGAAGTACTCGATCGGCCTCGCCATCGGGAC
GAACTCAGTTGGCTGGGCCGTGATCACCGACGAGTACAAGGTGCCCTCTAAGAAGTTCAAGGTCCTGGGG
AACACCGACCGCCATTCCATCAAGAAGAACCTCATCGGCGCTCTCCTGTTCGACAGCGGGGAGACCGCTG
AGGCTACGAGGCTCAAGAGAACCGCTAGGCGCCGGTACACGAGAAGGAAGAACAGGATCTGCTACCTCCA
AGAGATTTTCTCCAACGAGATGGCCAAGGTTGACGATTCATTCTTCCACCGCCTGGAGGAGTCTTTCCTC
GTGGAGGAGGATAAGAAGCACGAGCGGCATCCCATCTTCGGCAACATCGTGGACGAGGTTGCCTACCACG
AGAAGTACCCTACGATCTACCATCTGCGGAAGAAGCTCGTGGACTCCACCGATAAGGCGGACCTCAGACT
GATCTACCTCGCTCTGGCCCACATGATCAAGTTCCGCGGCCATTTCCTGATCGAGGGGGATCTCAACCCA
GACAACAGCGATGTTGACAAGCTGTTCATCCAACTCGTGCAGACCTACAACCAACTCTTCGAGGAGAACC
CGATCAACGCCTCTGGCGTGGACGCGAAGGCTATCCTGTCCGCGAGGCTCTCGAAGTCCAGGAGGCTGGA
GAACCTGATCGCTCAGCTCCCAGGCGAGAAGAAGAACGGCCTGTTCGGGAACCTCATCGCTCTCAGCCTG
GGGCTCACCCCGAACTTCAAGTCGAACTTCGATCTCGCTGAGGACGCCAAGCTGCAACTCTCCAAGGACA
CCTACGACGATGACCTCGATAACCTCCTGGCCCAGATCGGCGATCAATACGCGGACCTGTTCCTCGCTGC
CAAGAACCTGTCGGACGCCATCCTCCTGTCAGATATCCTCCGCGTGAACACCGAGATCACGAAGGCTCCA
CTCTCTGCCTCCATGATCAAGCGCTACGACGAGCACCATCAGGATCTGACCCTCCTGAAGGCGCTGGTCC
GCCAACAGCTCCCGGAGAAGTACAAGGAGATTTTCTTCGATCAGTCGAAGAACGGCTACGCTGGGTACAT
CGACGGCGGGGCCTCACAAGAGGAGTTCTACAAGTTCATCAAGCCAATCCTGGAGAAGATGGACGGCACG
GAGGAGCTCCTGGTGAAGCTCAACAGGGAGGACCTCCTGCGGAAGCAGAGAACCTTCGATAACGGCAGCA
TCCCCCACCAAATCCATCTCGGGGAGCTGCACGCCATCCTGAGAAGGCAAGAGGACTTCTACCCTTTCCT
CAAGGATAACCGGGAGAAGATCGAGAAGATCCTGACCTTCAGAATCCCATACTACGTCGGCCCTCTCGCG
CGGGGGAACTCAAGATTCGCTTGGATGACCCGCAAGTCTGAGGAGACCATCACGCCGTGGAACTTCGAGG
AGGTGGTGGACAAGGGCGCTAGCGCTCAGTCGTTCATCGAGAGGATGACCAACTTCGACAAGAACCTGCC
CAACGAGAAGGTGCTCCCTAAGCACTCGCTCCTGTACGAGTACTTCACCGTCTACAACGAGCTCACGAAG
GTGAAGTACGTCACCGAGGGCATGCGCAAGCCAGCGTTCCTGTCCGGGGAGCAGAAGAAGGCTATCGTGG
ACCTCCTGTTCAAGACCAACCGGAAGGTCACGGTTAAGCAACTCAAGGAGGACTACTTCAAGAAGATCGA
GTGCTTCGATTCGGTCGAGATCAGCGGCGTTGAGGACCGCTTCAACGCCAGCCTCGGGACCTACCACGAT
CTCCTGAAGATCATCAAGGATAAGGACTTCCTGGACAACGAGGAGAACGAGGATATCCTGGAGGACATCG
TGCTGACCCTCACGCTGTTCGAGGACAGGGAGATGATCGAGGAGCGCCTGAAGACGTACGCCCATCTCTT
CGATGACAAGGTCATGAAGCAACTCAAGCGCCGGAGATACACCGGCTGGGGGAGGCTGTCCCGCAAGCTC
ATCAACGGCATCCGGGACAAGCAGTCCGGGAAGACCATCCTCGACTTCCTCAAGAGCGATGGCTTCGCCA
ACAGGAACTTCATGCAACTGATCCACGATGACAGCCTCACCTTCAAGGAGGATATCCAAAAGGCTCAAGT
GAGCGGCCAGGGGGACTCGCTGCACGAGCATATCGCGAACCTCGCTGGCTCCCCCGCGATCAAGAAGGGC
ATCCTCCAGACCGTGAAGGTTGTGGACGAGCTCGTGAAGGTCATGGGCCGGCACAAGCCTGAGAACATCG
TCATCGAGATGGCCAGAGAGAACCAAACCACGCAGAAGGGGCAAAAGAACTCTAGGGAGCGCATGAAGCG
CATCGAGGAGGGCATCAAGGAGCTGGGGTCCCAAATCCTCAAGGAGCACCCAGTGGAGAACACCCAACTG
CAGAACGAGAAGCTCTACCTGTACTACCTCCAGAACGGCAGGGATATGTACGTGGACCAAGAGCTGGATA
TCAACCGCCTCAGCGATTACGACGTCGATCATATCGTTCCCCAGTCTTTCCTGAAGGATGACTCCATCGA
CAACAAGGTCCTCACCAGGTCGGACAAGAACCGCGGCAAGTCAGATAACGTTCCATCTGAGGAGGTCGTT
AAGAAGATGAAGAACTACTGGAGGCAGCTCCTGAACGCCAAGCTGATCACGCAAAGGAAGTTCGACAACC
TCACCAAGGCTGAGAGAGGCGGGCTCTCAGAGCTGGACAAGGCCGGCTTCATCAAGCGGCAGCTGGTCGA
GACCAGACAAATCACGAAGCACGTTGCGCAAATCCTCGACTCTCGGATGAACACGAAGTACGATGAGAAC
GACAAGCTGATCAGGGAGGTTAAGGTGATCACCCTGAAGTCTAAGCTCGTCTCCGACTTCAGGAAGGATT
TCCAGTTCTACAAGGTTCGCGAGATCAACAACTACCACCATGCCCATGACGCTTACCTCAACGCTGTGGT
CGGCACCGCTCTGATCAAGAAGTACCCAAAGCTGGAGTCCGAGTTCGTGTACGGGGACTACAAGGTTTAC
GATGTGCGCAAGATGATCGCCAAGTCGGAGCAAGAGATCGGCAAGGCTACCGCCAAGTACTTCTTCTACT
CAAACATCATGAACTTCTTCAAGACCGAGATCACGCTGGCCAACGGCGAGATCCGGAAGAGACCGCTCAT
CGAGACCAACGGCGAGACGGGGGAGATCGTGTGGGACAAGGGCAGGGATTTCGCGACCGTCCGCAAGGTT
CTCTCCATGCCCCAGGTGAACATCGTCAAGAAGACCGAGGTCCAAACGGGCGGGTTCTCAAAGGAGTCTA
TCCTGCCTAAGCGGAACAGCGACAAGCTCATCGCCAGAAAGAAGGACTGGGACCCAAAGAAGTACGGCGG
GTTCGACAGCCCTACCGTGGCCTACTCGGTCCTGGTTGTGGCGAAGGTTGAGAAGGGCAAGTCCAAGAAG
CTCAAGAGCGTGAAGGAGCTCCTGGGGATCACCATCATGGAGAGGTCCAGCTTCGAGAAGAACCCAATCG
ACTTCCTGGAGGCCAAGGGCTACAAGGAGGTGAAGAAGGACCTGATCATCAAGCTCCCGAAGTACTCTCT
CTTCGAGCTGGAGAACGGCAGGAAGAGAATGCTGGCTTCCGCTGGCGAGCTCCAGAAGGGGAACGAGCTC
GCGCTGCCAAGCAAGTACGTGAACTTCCTCTACCTGGCTTCCCACTACGAGAAGCTCAAGGGCAGCCCGG
AGGACAACGAGCAAAAGCAGCTGTTCGTCGAGCAGCACAAGCATTACCTCGACGAGATCATCGAGCAAAT
CTCCGAGTTCAGCAAGCGCGTGATCCTCGCCGACGCGAACCTGGATAAGGTCCTCTCCGCCTACAACAAG
CACCGGGACAAGCCCATCAGAGAGCAAGCGGAGAACATCATCCATCTCTTCACCCTGACGAACCTCGGCG
CTCCTGCTGCTTTCAAGTACTTCGACACCACGATCGATCGGAAGAGATACACCTCCACGAAGGAGGTCCT
GGACGCGACCCTCATCCACCAGTCGATCACCGGCCTGTACGAGACGAGGATCGACCTCTCACAACTCGGC
GGGGATAAGAGACCCGCAGCAACCAAGAAGGCAGGGCAAGCAAAGAAGAAGAAGACGCGTGACTCCGGCG
GCAGCACCAACCTGTCCGACATCATCGAGAAGGAGACGGGCAAGCAACTCGTGATCCAGGAGAGCATCCT
CATGCTGCCAGAGGAGGTGGAGGAGGTCATCGGCAACAAGCCAGAGTCCGACATCCTGGTGCACACCGCC
TACGACGAGTCCACCGACGAGAACGTCATGCTCCTGACCAGCGACGCCCCAGAGTACAAGCCATGGGCCC
TCGTCATCCAGGACAGCAACGGGGAGAACAAGATCAAGATGCTGTCGGGGGGGAGCCCAAAGAAGAAGCG
GAAGGTGTAGCTCAGAGCTTTCGTTCGTATCATCGGTTTCGACAACGTTCGTCAAGTTCAATGCATCAGT
TTCATTGCGCACACACCAGAATCCTACTGAGTTTGAGTATTATGGCATTGGGAAAACTGTTTTTCTTGTA
CCATTTGTTGTGCTTGTAATTTACTGTGTTTTTTATTCGGTTTTCGCTATCGAACTGTGAAATGGAAATG
GATGGAGAAGAGTTAATGAATGATATGGTCCTTTTGTTCATTCTCAAATTAATATTATTTGTTTTTTCTC
TTATTTGTTGTGTGTTGAATTTGAAATTATAAGAGATATGCAAACATTTTGTTTTGAGTAAAAATGTGTC
AAATCGTGGCCTCTAATGACCGAAGTTAATATGAGGAGTAAAACACTTGTAGTTGTACCATTATGCTTAT
TCACTAGGCAACAAATATATTTTCAGACCTAGAAAAGCTGCAAATGTTACTGAATACAAGTATGTCCTCT
TGTGTTTTAGACATTTATGAACTTTCCTTTATGTAATTTTCCAGAATCCTTGTCAGATTCTAATCATTGC
TTTATAATTATAGTTATACTCATGGATTTGTAGTTGAGTATGAAAATATTTTTTAATGCATTTTATGACT
TGCCAATTGATTGACAACGAATTCGTAATCATGTCATAGCTGTTTCCTGTGTGAAATTGTTATCCGCTCA
CAATTCCACACAACATACGAGCCGGAAGCATAAAGTGTAAAGCCTGGGGTGCCTAATGAGTGAGCTAACT
CACATTAATTGCGTTGCGCTCACTGCCCGCTTTCCAGTCGGGAAACCTGTCGTGCCAGCTGCATTAATGA
ATCGGCCAACGCGCGGGGAGAGGCGGTTTGCGTATTGGCTAGAGCAGCTTGCCAACATGGTGGAGCACGA
CACTCTCGTCTACTCCAAGAATATCAAAGATACAGTCTCAGAAGACCAAAGGGCTATTGAGACTTTTCAA
CAAAGGGTAATATCGGGAAACCTCCTCGGATTCCATTGCCCAGCTATCTGTCACTTCATCAAAAGGACAG
TAGAAAAGGAAGGTGGCACCTACAAATGCCATCATTGCGATAAAGGAAAGGCTATCGTTCAAGATGCCTC
TGCCGACAGTGGTCCCAAAGATGGACCCCCACCCACGAGGAGCATCGTGGAAAAAGAAGACGTTCCAACC
ACGTCTTCAAAGCAAGTGGATTGATGTGATAACATGGTGGAGCACGACACTCTCGTCTACTCCAAGAATA
TCAAAGATACAGTCTCAGAAGACCAAAGGGCTATTGAGACTTTTCAACAAAGGGTAATATCGGGAAACCT
CCTCGGATTCCATTGCCCAGCTATCTGTCACTTCATCAAAAGGACAGTAGAAAAGGAAGGTGGCACCTAC
AAATGCCATCATTGCGATAAAGGAAAGGCTATCGTTCAAGATGCCTCTGCCGACAGTGGTCCCAAAGATG
GACCCCCACCCACGAGGAGCATCGTGGAAAAAGAAGACGTTCCAACCACGTCTTCAAAGCAAGTGGATTG
ATGTGATATCTCCACTGACGTAAGGGATGACGCACAATCCCACTATCCTTCGCAAGACCCTTCCTCTATA
TAAGGAAGTTCATTTCATTTGGAGAGGACACGCTGAAATCACCAGTCTCTCTCTACAAATCTATCTCTCT
CGAGTCTACCATGAGCCCAGAACGACGCCCGGCCGACATCCGCCGTGCCACCGAGGCGGACATGCCGGCG
GTCTGCACCATCGTCAACCACTACATCGAGACAAGCACGGTCAACTTCCGTACCGAGCCGCAGGAACCGC
AGGAGTGGACGGACGACCTCGTCCGTCTGCGGGAGCGCTATCCCTGGCTCGTCGCCGAGGTGGACGGCGA
GGTCGCCGGCATCGCCTACGCGGGCCCCTGGAAGGCACGCAACGCCTACGACTGGACGGCCGAGTCGACC
GTGTACGTCTCCCCCCGCCACCAGCGGACGGGACTGGGCTCCACGCTCTACACCCACCTGCTGAAGTCCC
TGGAGGCACAGGGCTTCAAGAGCGTGGTCGCTGTCATCGGGCTGCCCAACGACCCGAGCGTGCGCATGCA
CGAGGCGCTCGGATATGCCCCCCGCGGCATGCTGCGGGCGGCCGGCTTCAAGCACGGGAACTGGCATGAC
GTGGGTTTCTGGCAGCTGGACTTCAGCCTGCCGGTACCGCCCCGTCCGGTCCTGCCCGTCACCGAGATTT
GACTCGAGTTTCTCCATAATAATGTGTGAGTAGTTCCCAGATAAGGGAATTAGGGTTCCTATAGGGTTTC
GCTCATGTGTTGAGCATATAAGAAACCCTTAGTATGTATTTGTATTTGTAAAATACTTCTATCAATAAAA
TTTCTAATTCCTAAAACCAAAATCCAGTACTAAAATCCAGATCCCCCGAATTAATTCGGCGTTAATTCAG
TACATTAAAAACGTCCGCAATGTGTTATTAAGTTGTCTAAGCGTCAATTTGTTTACACCACAATATATCC
TGCCACCAGCCAGCCAACAGCTCCCCGACCGGCAGCTCGGCACAAAATCACCACTCGATACAGGCAGCCC
ATCAGTCCGGGACGGCGTCAGCGGGAGAGCCGTTGTAAGGCGGCAGACTTTGCTCATGTTACCGATGCTA
TTCGGAAGAACGGCAACTAAGCTGCCGGGTTTGAAACACGGATGATCTCGCGGAGGGTAGCATGTTGATT
GTAACGATGACAGAGCGTTGCTGCCTGTGATCACCGCGGTTTCAAAATCGGCTCCGTCGATACTATGTTA
TACGCCAACTTTGAAAACAACTTTGAAAAAGCTGTTTTCTGGTATTTAAGGTTTTAGAATGCAAGGAACA
GTGAATTGGAGTTCGTCTTGTTATAATTAGCTTCTTGGGGTATCTTTAAATACTGTAGAAAAGAGGAAGG
AAATAATAAATGGCTAAAATGAGAATATCACCGGAATTGAAAAAACTGATCGAAAAATACCGCTGCGTAA
AAGATACGGAAGGAATGTCTCCTGCTAAGGTATATAAGCTGGTGGGAGAAAATGAAAACCTATATTTAAA
AATGACGGACAGCCGGTATAAAGGGACCACCTATGATGTGGAACGGGAAAAGGACATGATGCTATGGCTG
GAAGGAAAGCTGCCTGTTCCAAAGGTCCTGCACTTTGAACGGCATGATGGCTGGAGCAATCTGCTCATGA
GTGAGGCCGATGGCGTCCTTTGCTCGGAAGAGTATGAAGATGAACAAAGCCCTGAAAAGATTATCGAGCT
GTATGCGGAGTGCATCAGGCTCTTTCACTCCATCGACATATCGGATTGTCCCTATACGAATAGCTTAGAC
AGCCGCTTAGCCGAATTGGATTACTTACTGAATAACGATCTGGCCGATGTGGATTGCGAAAACTGGGAAG
AAGACACTCCATTTAAAGATCCGCGCGAGCTGTATGATTTTTTAAAGACGGAAAAGCCCGAAGAGGAACT
TGTCTTTTCCCACGGCGACCTGGGAGACAGCAACATCTTTGTGAAAGATGGCAAAGTAAGTGGCTTTATT
GATCTTGGGAGAAGCGGCAGGGCGGACAAGTGGTATGACATTGCCTTCTGCGTCCGGTCGATCAGGGAGG
ATATCGGGGAAGAACAGTATGTCGAGCTATTTTTTGACTTACTGGGGATCAAGCCTGATTGGGAGAAAAT
AAAATATTATATTTTACTGGATGAATTGTTTTAGTACCTAGAATGCATGACCAAAATCCCTTAACGTGAG
TTTTCGTTCCACTGAGCGTCAGACCCCGTAGAAAAGATCAAAGGATCTTCTTGAGATCCTTTTTTTCTGC
GCGTAATCTGCTGCTTGCAAACAAAAAAACCACCGCTACCAGCGGTGGTTTGTTTGCCGGATCAAGAGCT
ACCAACTCTTTTTCCGAAGGTAACTGGCTTCAGCAGAGCGCAGATACCAAATACTGTCCTTCTAGTGTAG
CCGTAGTTAGGCCACCACTTCAAGAACTCTGTAGCACCGCCTACATACCTCGCTCTGCTAATCCTGTTAC
CAGTGGCTGCTGCCAGTGGCGATAAGTCGTGTCTTACCGGGTTGGACTCAAGACGATAGTTACCGGATAA
GGCGCAGCGGTCGGGCTGAACGGGGGGTTCGTGCACACAGCCCAGCTTGGAGCGAACGACCTACACCGAA
CTGAGATACCTACAGCGTGAGCTATGAGAAAGCGCCACGCTTCCCGAAGGGAGAAAGGCGGACAGGTATC
CGGTAAGCGGCAGGGTCGGAACAGGAGAGCGCACGAGGGAGCTTCCAGGGGGAAACGCCTGGTATCTTTA
TAGTCCTGTCGGGTTTCGCCACCTCTGACTTGAGCGTCGATTTTTGTGATGCTCGTCAGGGGGGCGGAGC
CTATGGAAAAACGCCAGCAACGCGGCCTTTTTACGGTTCCTGGCCTTTTGCTGGCCTTTTGCTCACATGT
TCTTTCCTGCGTTATCCCCTGATTCTGTGGATAACCGTATTACCGCCTTTGAGTGAGCTGATACCGCTCG
CCGCAGCCGAACGACCGAGCGCAGCGAGTCAGTGAGCGAGGAAGCGGAAGAGCGCCTGATGCGGTATTTT
CTCCTTACGCATCTGTGCGGTATTTCACACCGCATATGGTGCACTCTCAGTACAATCTGCTCTGATGCCG
CATAGTTAAGCCAGTATACACTCCGCTATCGCTACGTGACTGGGTCATGGCTGCGCCCCGACACCCGCCA
ACACCCGCTGACGCGCCCTGACGGGCTTGTCTGCTCCCGGCATCCGCTTACAGACAAGCTGTGACCGTCT
CCGGGAGCTGCATGTGTCAGAGGTTTTCACCGTCATCACCGAAACGCGCGAGGCAGGGTGCCTTGATGTG
GGCGCCGGCGGTCGAGTGGCGACGGCGCGGCTTGTCCGCGCCCTGGTAGATTGCCTGGCCGTAGGCCAGC
CATTTTTGAGCGGCCAGCGGCCGCGATAGGCCGACGCGAAGCGGCGGGGCGTAGGGAGCGCAGCGACCGA
AGGGTAGGCGCTTTTTGCAGCTCTTCGGCTGTGCGCTGGCCAGACAGTTATGCACAGGCCAGGCGGGTTT
TAAGAGTTTTAATAAGTTTTAAAGAGTTTTAGGCGGAAAAATCGCCTTTTTTCTCTTTTATATCAGTCAC
TTACATGTGTGACCGGTTCCCAATGTACGGCTTTGGGTTCCCAATGTACGGGTTCCGGTTCCCAATGTAC
GGCTTTGGGTTCCCAATGTACGTGCTATCCACAGGAAACAGACCTTTTCGACCTTTTTCCCCTGCTAGGG
CAATTTGCCCTAGCATCTGCTCCGTACATTAGGAACCGGCGGATGCTTCGCCCTCGATCAGGTTGCGGTA
GCGCATGACTAGGATCGGGCCAGCCTGCCCCGCCTCCTCCTTCAAATCGTACTCCGGCAGGTCATTTGAC
CCGATCAGCTTGCGCACGGTGAAACAGAACTTCTTGAACTCTCCGGCGCTGCCACTGCGTTCGTAGATCG
TCTTGAACAACCATCTGGCTTCTGCCTTGCCTGCGGCGCGGCGTGCCAGGCGGTAGAGAAAACGGCCGAT
GCCGGGATCGATCAAAAAGTAATCGGGGTGAACCGTCAGCACGTCCGGGTTCTTGCCTTCTGTGATCTCG
CGGTACATCCAATCAGCTAGCTCGATCTCGATGTACTCCGGCCGCCCGGTTTCGCTCTTTACGATCTTGT
AGCGGCTAATCAAGGCTTCACCCTCGGATACCGTCACCAGGCGGCCGTTCTTGGCCTTCTTCGTACGCTG
CATGGCAACGTGCGTGGTGTTTAACCGAATGCAGGTTTCTACCAGGTCGTCTTTCTGCTTTCCGCCATCG
GCTCGCCGGCAGAACTTGAGTACGTCCGCAACGTGTGGACGGAACACGCGGC
Features (pLannotate 1.2.2; 29 found; start..end, strand, type, name):
    919..1548    -  CDS            pVS1 StaA: stability protein from the Pseudomonas plasmid pVS1 (Heeb et al., 2000)
   2108..2509    -  CDS            Y4CG_SINFN (fragment): Protein inferred from homology: Swiss-Prot protein existence level 3. From Sinorhizobium fredii (strain NBRC 101917 / NGR234).
   2849..2873    -  misc_feature   RB T-DNA repeat: right border repeat from nopaline C58 T-DNA
   2939..3093    -  CDS            lacZα (fragment): LacZα fragment of β-galactosidase; lacZ fragment
   3543..3566    +  promoter       Pc promoter (fragment): intI1 (promoter lies within the coding sequence); class 1 integron promoter
   3742..3798    +  CDS            GmR (fragment): gentamycin acetyltransferase; aacC1; confers resistance to gentamycin
   3809..4596    +  CDS            SmR (fragment): aminoglycoside adenylyltransferase (Murphy, 1985); aadA; confers resistance to spectinomycin and streptomycin
   4748..4823    +  misc_RNA       gRNA scaffold: guide RNA scaffold for the Streptococcus pyogenes CRISPR/Cas9 system
   5015..5035    -  misc_feature   MCS (fragment): pUC18/19 multiple cloning site
   5110..5781    +  promoter       CaMV 35S promoter (enhanced): cauliflower mosaic virus 35S promoter with a duplicated enhancer region
   5812..5848    +  ncRNA          PK1-TEV CVMV: Accession: RF01102 - 5'-leader pseudoknot of TEV/CVMV
   5951..6634    +  CDS            Apobec1: ABEC1_RAT - Experimental evidence at protein level: Swiss-Prot protein existence level 1. Catalytic component of the apolipoprotein B mRNA editing enzyme complex which is responsible for the postranscriptional editing of a CAA codon for Gln to a UAA codon for stop in the APOB mRNA. May also play a role in the epigenetic regulation of gene expression by participating in DNA demethylation. From Rattus norvegicus (Rat).
   6686..10786   +  CDS            cas9: CAS9_STRP1 - Also known as csn1 From Streptococcus pyogenes serotype M1.
  10856..11104   +  CDS            UGI: UNGI_BPPB2 - Experimental evidence at protein level: Swiss-Prot protein existence level 1. This protein binds specifically and reversibly to the host uracil-DNA glycosylase, preventing removal of uracil residues from PBS2 DNA by the host uracil-excision repair system. From Bacillus phage PBS2 (Bacteriophage PBS2).
  11146..11778   +  terminator     E9 terminator: terminator and polyadenylation signal from the pea rbcS-E9 gene
  11815..11837   -  protein_bind   lac operator (fragment): The lac repressor binds to the lac operator to inhibit transcription in E. coli. This inhibition can be relieved by adding lactose or isopropyl-β-D-thiogalactopyranoside (IPTG). lac repressor encoded by lacI
  11841..11871   -  promoter       lac promoter: promoter for the E. coli lac operon
  11886..11907   -  protein_bind   CAP binding site: CAP binding activates transcription in the presence of cAMP. E. coli catabolite activator protein
  11920..12008   -  CDS            lacI (fragment): lac repressor; lacI; The lac repressor binds to the lac operator to inhibit transcription in E. coli. This inhibition can be relieved by adding lactose or isopropyl-β-D-thiogalactopyranoside (IPTG).
  12098..12776   +  promoter       CaMV 35S promoter (enhanced): cauliflower mosaic virus 35S promoter with a duplicated enhancer region
  12821..13369   +  CDS            bar: PAT_STRHY - Experimental evidence at protein level: Swiss-Prot protein existence level 1. Inactivates phosphinothricin (PPT) by transfer of an acetyl group from acetyl CoA. Can also acetylate demethylphosphinothricin but not PTT or glutamate. This enzyme is an effector of phosphinothricin tripeptide (PTT or bialaphos) resistance. From Streptomyces hygroscopicus. Introduced by genetic manipulation and expressed in glufosinate-tolerant maize by Dekalb Genetics.
  13379..13553   +  polyA_signal   CaMV poly(A) signal: cauliflower mosaic virus polyadenylation signal
  13631..13655   -  misc_feature   LB T-DNA repeat: left border repeat from nopaline C58 T-DNA
  14080..14874   +  CDS            KanR: aminoglycoside phosphotransferase; aphA-3; confers resistance to kanamycin
  14961..15549   +  rep_origin     ori: high-copy-number ColE1/pMB1/pBR322/pUC origin of replication
  15735..15875   -  misc_feature   bom: basis of mobility region from pBR322
  15977..16016   -  CDS            rop (fragment): Rop protein, which maintains plasmids at low copy number; rop
  16219..16413   -  rep_origin     pVS1 oriV: origin of replication for the Pseudomonas plasmid pVS1 (Heeb et al., 2000)
  16479..490     -  CDS            pVS1 RepA (across the origin): replication protein from the Pseudomonas plasmid pVS1 (Heeb et al., 2000)
