[The description below was written by a language model from this plasmid's Addgene catalogue record and pLannotate feature annotations shown in this document.]
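Description:
p35S-PBE is a plant expression construct for cytosine base editing, catalogued for C-to-T conversion in potato. The catalogue lists the backbone as pJIT163 (about 4.9 kb plus a 5.2 kb insert), but the 17 kb sequenced record looks instead like a binary Agrobacterium T-DNA vector: it carries nopaline-type left and right border repeats, the pVS1 replication and stability functions (RepA, StaA, oriV) that maintain a plasmid in Agrobacterium, and a high-copy ColE1/pUC-type origin with the pBR322 bom region for propagation in E. coli. This discrepancy in backbone and size is not explained by the record. Bacterial selection is by kanamycin (aphA-3), consistent with the catalogue entry.

Between the T-DNA borders, an enhanced CaMV 35S promoter with a duplicated enhancer, followed by a TEV-type 5' leader, drives the base editor fusion: rat APOBEC1 cytidine deaminase, Streptococcus pyogenes Cas9 carrying the D10A nickase mutation, and the phage PBS2 uracil DNA glycosylase inhibitor (UGI). According to the catalogue the fusion is flanked by N- and C-terminal nuclear localisation signals, and it is terminated by the pea rbcS-E9 terminator. The deaminase converts cytosine to uracil in the single-stranded DNA exposed by guide-directed Cas9 binding, UGI blocks uracil excision, and nicking of the opposite strand biases repair toward a C-to-T outcome.

Upstream sits an SpCas9 guide RNA scaffold preceded by an integron promoter fragment and spectinomycin/streptomycin and gentamicin resistance gene fragments, which may be a replaceable stuffer for guide insertion; no promoter for the guide RNA is annotated. A second enhanced 35S promoter drives bar with the CaMV poly(A) signal, providing phosphinothricin (glufosinate) selection of transformed plant tissue.
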