Addgene plasmid #119772: p35S-PBE
Purpose: Conversion of C to T in potato
Depositing lab: Caixia Gao. Depositing organization: Institute of Genetics and Developmental Biology, Chinese Academy of Sciences. Publication: Efficient C-to-T base editing in plants using a fusion of nCas9 and human APOBEC3A. Zong Y, Song Q, Li C, Jin S, Zhang D, Wang Y, Qiu JL, Gao C. Nat Biotechnol. 2018 Oct 1. pii: nbt.4261. doi: 10.1038/nbt.4261. PubMed 30272679.
Backbone
  Vector backbone: pJIT163
  Backbone size w/o insert (bp): 4919
  Vector type: Plant Expression
Growth in bacteria
  Bacterial resistance: Kanamycin, 50 μg/mL
  Growth temperature: 37°C
  Growth strain: DH5alpha
  Copy number: High Copy
Gene/Insert
  Gene/Insert name: NLS-APOBEC1-nCas9-UGI-NLS (alt name: APOBEC1-nCas9-UGI)
  Insert size (bp): 5214
  Mutation: nCas9 has a mutation D10A in wild type SpCas9
  Promoter: CaMv 2x35S
  Tag / fusion protein: NLS (N terminal on insert); NLS (C terminal on insert)
  Cloning method: Gibson Cloning
Terms and licenses: Academic/Nonprofit Terms; Industry Terms: Not Available to Industry
How to cite: p35S-PBE was a gift from Caixia Gao (Addgene plasmid # 119772 ; http://n2t.net/addgene:119772 ; RRID:Addgene_119772)
